Addgene plasmid #236576: pTW2082
Purpose: ISYmu1 PDS3 gRNA12 TRV2 Architecture_B
Depositing lab: Steven Jacobsen. Depositing organization: University of California, Los Angeles (UCLA). Publication: Viral delivery of an RNA-guided genome editor for transgene-free germline editing in Arabidopsis. Weiss T, Kamalu M, Shi H, Li Z, Amerasekera J, Zhong Z, Adler BA, Song MM, Vohra K, Wirnowski G, Chitkara S, Ambrose C, Steinmetz N, Sridharan A, Sahagun D, Banfield JF, Doudna JA, Jacobsen SE. Nat Plants. 2025 Apr 22. doi: 10.1038/s41477-025-01989-9. PubMed 40263581.
Backbone
  Vector backbone: T-DNA
  Vector type: Plant Expression
Growth in bacteria
  Bacterial resistance: Kanamycin, 50 μg/mL
  Growth temperature: 37°C
  Growth strain: DH5alpha
  Copy number: Unknown
Gene/Insert
  Gene/Insert name: ISYmu1 TnpB
Terms and licenses: Academic/Nonprofit Terms; Industry Terms: Not Available to Industry
Depositor comments: Please visit https://doi.org/10.1101/2024.07.17.603964 for bioRxiv preprint.
How to cite: pTW2082 was a gift from Steven Jacobsen (Addgene plasmid # 236576 ; http://n2t.net/addgene:236576 ; RRID:Addgene_236576)
