[The description below was written by a language model from this plasmid's Addgene catalogue record and pLannotate feature annotations shown in this document.]
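Description:
pTW2082 is a binary T-DNA plant expression plasmid that carries a modified tobacco rattle virus RNA2 (TRV2) genome engineered to deliver the compact RNA-guided nuclease ISYmu1 TnpB together with a guide targeting PDS3 (gRNA12), in the layout the depositors call "Architecture_B". It is propagated in E. coli under kanamycin selection (aphA-3 type KanR) using a ColE1/pMB1-type origin with the pBR322 bom region. The pVS1 oriV, RepA and StaA functions provide replication and stable maintenance in Agrobacterium, the usual route for launching such a T-DNA into plant cells.

Between the nopaline-type left and right border repeats, an enhanced CaMV 35S promoter with duplicated enhancer drives transcription of the viral cDNA, which ends at a NOS terminator. The annotated viral parts include the TRV coat protein gene, a pseudoknot from the 3' tRNA-like structure, and a hammerhead ribozyme that would trim the transcript to give a defined viral 3' end. A 2xFLAG epitope lies downstream of the coat protein gene, in a region that pLannotate otherwise leaves unannotated. This region presumably holds the TnpB coding sequence and its guide RNA, but their exact positions, and what distinguishes Architecture_B, are not stated in the record. A tRNA element follows this region; such sequences are often added to viral vectors to aid RNA processing or mobility, although its role here is not recorded. The short 9xHis, rop and MCS hits are only fragments.

According to the associated publication title, the construct is meant for viral delivery of a genome editor to obtain transgene-free germline edits in Arabidopsis. It would normally be used alongside a TRV1 plasmid, which is not part of this record.
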