Features (pLannotate 1.2.2; 20 found; start..end, strand, type, name):
    991..1392    -  CDS            Y4CG_SINFN (fragment): Protein inferred from homology: Swiss-Prot protein existence level 3. From Sinorhizobium fredii (strain NBRC 101917 / NGR234).
   1732..1756    -  misc_feature   RB T-DNA repeat: right border repeat from nopaline C58 T-DNA
   1778..2030    -  terminator     NOS terminator: nopaline synthase terminator and poly(A) signal
   2065..2083    -  CDS            9xHis (fragment): 9xHis affinity tag
   2091..2146    -  ncRNA          Hammerhead 3: Accession: RF00008 - Hammerhead ribozyme (type III)
   2142..2181    -  ncRNA          TLS-PK6: Accession: RF01101 - Pseudoknot of tRNA-like structure
   2544..2617    -  ncRNA          tRNA: Accession: RF00005 - tRNA
   4037..4084    -  CDS            2xFLAG: two tandem FLAG® epitope tags
   4492..5103    -  CDS            CP: CAPSD_TRVPP - Experimental evidence at protein level: Swiss-Prot protein existence level 1. Capsid protein self-assembles to form rod-shaped virions about 22 nm in diameter with a central canal enclosing the viral genomic RNA. From Tobacco rattle virus (isolate PpK20) (TRV).
   5663..6337    -  promoter       CaMV 35S promoter (enhanced): cauliflower mosaic virus 35S promoter with a duplicated enhancer region
   6412..6432    +  misc_feature   MCS (fragment): pUC18/19 multiple cloning site
   6535..6559    -  misc_feature   LB T-DNA repeat: left border repeat from nopaline C58 T-DNA
   6984..7778    +  CDS            KanR: aminoglycoside phosphotransferase; aphA-3; confers resistance to kanamycin
   9024..9093    +  ncRNA          RNA-OUT: Accession: RF00240 - RNA-OUT
   9203..9791    +  rep_origin     ori: high-copy-number ColE1/pMB1/pBR322/pUC origin of replication
   9977..10117   -  misc_feature   bom: basis of mobility region from pBR322
  10219..10258   -  CDS            rop (fragment): Rop protein, which maintains plasmids at low copy number; rop
  10461..10655   -  rep_origin     pVS1 oriV: origin of replication for the Pseudomonas plasmid pVS1 (Heeb et al., 2000)
  10721..11794   -  CDS            pVS1 RepA: replication protein from the Pseudomonas plasmid pVS1 (Heeb et al., 2000)
  12223..431     -  CDS            pVS1 StaA (across the origin): stability protein from the Pseudomonas plasmid pVS1 (Heeb et al., 2000)
>Addgene plasmid #236576 | pTW2082 | addgene full sequence | sequence record 469889 | Addgene NGS Result
TTGATCGCCCGCGACACGACAAAGGCCGCTTGTAGCCTTCCATCCGTGACCTCAATGCGCTGCTTAACCA
GCTCCACCAGGTCGGCGGTGGCCCATATGTCGTAAGGGCTTGGCTGCACCGGAATCAGCACGAAGTCGGC
TGCCTTGATCGCGGACACAGCCAAGTCCGCCGCCTGGGGCGCTCCGTCGATCACTACGAAGTCGCGCCGG
CCGATGGCCTTCACGTCGCGGTCAATCGTCGGGCGGTCGATGCCGACAACGGTTAGCGGTTGATCTTCCC
GCACGGCCGCCCAATCGCGGGCACTGCCCTGGGGATCGGAATCGACTAACAGAACATCGGCCCCGGCGAG
TTGCAGGGCGCGGGCTAGATGGGTTGCGATGGTCGTCTTGCCTGACCCGCCTTTCTGGTTAAGTACAGCG
ATAACCTTCATGCGTTCCCCTTGCGTATTTGTTTATTTACTCATCGCATCATATACGCAGCGACCGCATG
ACGCAAGCTGTTTTACTCAAATACACATCACCTTTTTAGACGGCGGCGCTCGGTTTCTTCAGCGGCCAAG
CTGGCCGGCCAGGCCGCCAGCTTGGCATCAGACAAACCGGCCAGGATTTCATGCAGCCGCACGGTTGAGA
CGTGCGCGGGCGGCTCGAACACGTACCCGGCCGCGATCATCTCCGCCTCGATCTCTTCGGTAATGAAAAA
CGGTTCGTCCTGGCCGTCCTGGTGCGGTTTCATGCTTGTTCCTCTTGGCGTTCATTCTCGGCGGCCGCCA
GGGCGTCGGCCTCGGTCAATGCGTCCTCACGGAAGGCACCGCGCCGCCTGGCCTCGGTGGGCGTCACTTC
CTCGCTGCGCTCAAGTGCGCGGTACAGGGTCGAGCGATGCACGCCAAGCAGTGCAGCCGCCTCTTTCACG
GTGCGGCCTTCCTGGTCGATCAGCTCGCGGGCGTGCGCGATCTGTGCCGGGGTGAGGGTAGGGCGGGGGC
CAAACTTCACGCCTCGGGCCTTGGCGGCCTCGCGCCCGCTCCGGGTGCGGTCGATGATTAGGGAACGCTC
GAACTCGGCAATGCCGGCGAACACGGTCAACACCATGCGGCCGGCCGGCGTGGTGGTGTCGGCCCACGGC
TCTGCCAGGCTACGCAGGCCCGCGCCGGCCTCCTGGATGCGCTCGGCAATGTCCAGTAGGTCGCGGGTGC
TGCGGGCCAGGCGGTCTAGCCTGGTCACTGTCACAACGTCGCCAGGGCGTAGGTGGTCAAGCATCCTGGC
CAGCTCCGGGCGGTCGCGCCTGGTGCCGGTGATCTTCTCGGAAAACAGCTTGGTGCAGCCGGCCGCGTGC
AGTTCGGCCCGTTGGTTGGTCAAGTCCTGGTCGTCGGTGCTGACGCGGGCATAGCCCAGCAGGCCAGCGG
CGGCGCTCTTGTTCATGGCGTAATGTCTCCGGTTCTAGTCGCAAGTATTCTACTTTATGCGACTAAAACA
CGCGACAAGAAAACGCCAGGAAAAGGGCAGGGCGGCAGCCTGTCGCGTAACTTAGGACTTGTGCGACATG
TCGTTTTCAGAAGACGGCTGCACTGAACGTCAGAAGCCGACTGCACTATAGCAGCGGAGGGGTTGGATCA
AAGTACTTTGATCCCGAGGGGAACCCTGTGGTTGGCATGCACATACAAATGGACGAACGGATAAACCTTT
TCACGCCCTTTTAAATATCCGATTATTCTAATAAACGCTCTTTTCTCTTAGGTTTACCCGCCAATATATC
CTGTCAAACACTGATAGTTTAATTCCCGATCTAGTAACATAGATGACACCGCGCGCGATAATTTATCCTA
GTTTGCGCGCTATATTTTGTTTTCTATCGCGTATTAAATGTATAATTGCGGGACTCTAATCATAAAAACC
CATCTCATAAATAACGTCATGCATTACATGTTAATTATTACATGCTTAACGTAATTCAACAGAAATTATA
TGATAATCATCGCAAGACCGGCAACAGGATTCAATCTTAAGAAACTTTATTGCCAAATGTTTGAACGATC
GGGGAAATTCGAGCTGGTCACCTGTAATTCACACGTGGTGGTGGTGGTGGTGGCTAGCGTTCTCCCGTTT
CGTCCTTTAGGGACTCGTCAGTGTACTGATATAAGTACAGACGGGCGTAATAACGCTTACGTAGGCGAGG
GGTTTTACCCCTTTTGCCTTTGTAACCATCATCACTTTAAAAGTACTTACTCACCCCCCAACAATCTCTT
AGCCGCGAGGCTTTTTCAGATCGTTGAGAATTTTAATAAAATACAAATAAAATAACAACACAAACAAAGT
CCGTTCCCCTATGGTAAGACAATGAGTCGGCCAAACGCCGATCTCAAACAGTCTATACACAGAAACAGAT
AACAATTTAAAATAAAATCAAAAAGAAAATTAAATTACAAAAGACTTACCGATCAATCAAGATCAGTCGA
GAATGTCAATCTCGTAGGTTTAAATTGAACCTAAAACTTCAGACACGGATCTACTTAAAGAACCGTAGTT
TAATGTCTTCGGGACATGCCCGGGTGCTTCCGGCGGGGCTCGAACCCGCGACCTTCGGCTCATAAGACCA
ACGCTCTAACCAACTGAGCTACGGGTCCCATTCGCCATGCCGAAGCATGTTGCCCAGCCGGCGCCAGCGA
GGAGGCTGGGACCATGCCGGCCTTATATGCTCCAACGCTTGAAACTCTCATGACTAAAGTCACGAGATTC
TTGGGAACAGAGCATACTTACCGGCTTATTTCTTTGCCGGCAGAGGTTTCTCTTGTTTACCAAGCTACCC
CCGCAATTCCTGCGGTTCCTGTTTGCTTCTGTATTGCTAAGACCCCGGAGTCAGAGCTCTTATCCTGAGT
CCCTCAGCCAGTATATTTCTTGCTGCATTGACGTCACGGTCATGGTGGGCATGACAAACAGGACAGGTCC
ACTCCCTTACATGGAGAGGCTTCTTCCTGTCCTTGTGGCCGCACTCTGAGCATATCTGACTTGACGGAAA
CCATCTGCTTATCCTGATGACTTCTTTTCCATACCAGGAAGCCTTGTACTGCAGTTTCGATACAAGGCTC
GTCCATGATACATCAGAGATGCTTTTTGCCAGTTTATGATTGCGCATCATGCCCTTAACGTTAAGGTCCT
CGATACAGATGATATCGTGGTTTTTGACTATCTCTGTACTGAGTTTGTTAAGATATTCTTTTCGCTGGTT
TGCAACCTTTTCATAAAGTCTCGCTACCTTCCGCCTTTGCTTCTGATAGTTCCTGGCTTCAGAAAGGGAA
ATGCCCCTTTTCTCCGCAGCAAGTGCACGCCTTGCAAGCTTTCGCTGCTCCCGTCTAAGCCTTTCTTCCA
TTTGCCTGGTAAAATGATTGTTGTCATGCCTGCTTCCGTCTGACATAACCGCAAAGTCAATGATTCCGAG
GTCAATTCCGACAGATGAGTCAGTCTTTGGCAATTCACAGATCTCCTCTTCGCATAGGATCGATACGAAG
AATTTCCCGCTCGATTTCCTTCGTACTGTGGCATTCAGTATACGGCCTTTCATCTCCCTACTGTCTGCAA
ACTTGACAAGGCCCAGCTTAGGCAGCTTCAGACAATTTCCGGAAACTGCGATGTTGTTGTTCGTATATTG
TGTCGTGTAGCTTTGCCTCGGGCTCTTCTTGCTCTTGAACTGGGGATGCTCGTTCTGTCCTTTGAAAAAG
CGGGAGAAGGCGTCCGACAGGTTACGAAGCGAATTCTGGAGCGAGAACTTATCCACTTCACAAAGCCATA
CTGTTTCCGGGTCCCTCTTAAGCTTTGTCAGAAGTTTGGAGCATGCGTAATAAGTCAGACCTTTTCCGGT
CTCCTCATATTCCTTGTTCCAAAGTTCCAGGAAATGGTTGTATACATACCTTGAACTGCCTATTGTCTTG
GCAATCAGTGTTTCCTGCTTCTTATCTGGATAGATACGGTATTCATAGGCTTTATGCTGCAGCATAGCAG
CTGGAACTCCGTGGATTCCAACCTTTCTCTTCTTCTTTGGAGCCATCTTATCATCATCATCCTTGTAATC
CTTATCATCATCATCCTTGTAATCCATCTCGTTAACTCGGGTAAGTGATACAGTGACCAGTAGGTCAGCA
AACCGAGTTGTCAAATTTTTAATAACAGAATGATAGACTCTATCAACGAGAGACAAATCAGTATAATTAT
GCTCTTAATTAAGATAACTTAATTAACTTAACACTTTCTCTAAAGATAGTGTGAAACCCCAGAACAAGAT
GCTCAGCCTGTTCTTGCGCATGTATTACTACAGCGTTTTTAACCTTGTGTGCCGAAACTCAAATGCTACC
AACGACACTGACGTCAATGGTAAAGGAAATTCCCTCAAATTAGTCACAATTAGCCCTATTTAGATGTCGC
TAATGGCATCAGTGAATATGGTATCACCCACCCTCTGAATTTCACAGAGATCTCAACAGAGTTCACGTCC
TTAAATCCCTAGGGATTAGGACGTATCGGACCTCCACTCGCTGGAGGCGGTGCAGATGAACTAGCAGCTG
CTCCACCAAACTTAATCCCGAATACTTTCTCAAAGTTCCTTCGGTAATAACTCTTCAACTCCATGTTCTC
TAACGAAGTTAGAGATTTGTGGAAAGCTGTAGAGGCATCATCGAATTTGTAATAAGTGTACAAGTCTTCT
TCCAAAGTCGAGCCAGTGTTCGCCTTGGTAGTAGTAGTACTCCCTTGGTTCGTCGTAACCGTTGTGTTTG
GATTCGCAGGAATATTTGTAACACCCGCCACTGCATTCTTCTCATCAGCTCGTCTCTTGAACGCTGAAGC
GTTCTGAATCACACCAAGAGCACTGTTAGCCCGTGAGTCTAAAAGGAAATACACCTTCTTATCTGGAAAC
TGCTCATATGGTGAATAAGGACACTGTCTATTCAGTGCCGCTAGTAACCCAGTGATCTCATCTCTACCAG
ACTGTAGTGCAAATTTTATGCTGTGTAACTTCTTCAACAGATCTTTCCACGAAACTGATTCCACCCAAGA
ATCGTCCATCAAGTCAGCAGGACCGCCCGACTTGTCAAATGATTCATCGTACATATCTCCCATGTTGATT
AGCGCAAGTGATTCAGTAACCTGTAGTTCAACAAGTCTAATCGTCCAAATTAAAATGATCTTATCAGCAG
ACACAAGTATTATATTTATGCCATCTCTAATGATAACATTAAAGACTTAGCTAGTTTTCTCTAAAGAAAC
TAGCAAAACCCCAACGTCCGTTTAGACGCTTGCGTAGGAGAAGTTAATTAAAACGACCCCATCGTTTTTG
CGGTAGCGATTAAAACCACCACCTTTCTTTCATTGCTACTTTCGTAAGCGATACGTCTCAGGTTTTCCTT
TGTATGAGAAGACAAGTGCTTTCTTACTAACCTAAAGAACCGAAACCCAAAGTAACATTTCAAAGATAAG
CACACCAGTCACTTTCCCGTACGGTACTAAGCTGGATAGTTCAAAAAGAAATATTACACTGACAAAAACC
TCGTCAGGGAGAGGGATAAAGGCTGTGTTGGATAAGGACGTTCTACCGTATTCTCCAACTTGTCAATTAG
TACATTCTACTGCGATCACTGACATACCCCAGCCAGGGCAACACCATAGGTGCAATGTTTTATCCTCTCC
AAATGAAATGAACTTCCTTATATAGAGGAAGGGTCTTGCGAAGGATAGTGGGATTGTGCGTCATCCCTTA
CGTCAGTGGAGATATCACATCAATCCACTTGCTTTGAAGACGTGGTTGGAACGTCTTCTTTTTCCACGAT
GTTCCTCGTGGGTGGGGGTCCATCTTTGGGACCACTGTCGGTAGAGGCATCTTGAACGATAGCCTTTCCT
TTATCGCAATGATGGCATTTGTAGAAGCCATCTTCCTTTTCTACTGTCCTTTCGATGAAGTGACAGATAG
CTGGGCAATGGAATCCGAGGAGGTTTCCCGATATTACCCTTTGTTGAAAAGTCTCAATAGCCCTCTGGTC
TTCTGAGACTGTATCTTTGATATTCTTGGAGTAGACGAGAGTGTCGTGCTCCACCATGTTGACCATCACA
TCAATCCACTTGCTTTGAAGACGTGGTTGGAACGTCTTCTTTTTCCACGATGTTCCTCGTGGGTGGGGGT
CCATCTTTGGGACCACTGTCGGTAGAGGCATCTTGAACGATAGCCTTTCCTTTATCGCAATGATGGCATT
TGTAGAAGCCATCTTCCTTTTCTACTGTCCTTTCGATGAAGTGACAGATAGCTGGGCAATGGAATCCGAG
GAGGTTTCCCGATATTACCCTTTGTTGAAAAGTCTCAATAGCCCTCTGGTCTTCTGAGACTGTATCTTTG
ATATTCTTGGAGTAGACGAGAGTGTCGTGCTCCACCATGTTGACCTGCAGGCATGCAAGCTTGGCGCGCC
GGGCCCAACATGGTGGCCTAGGAATTAATTCGGCGTTAATTCAGTACATTAAAAACGTCCGCAATGTGTT
ATTAAGTTGTCTAAGCGTCAATTTGTTTACACCACAATATATCCTGCCACCAGCCAGCCAACAGCTCCCC
GACCGGCAGCTCGGCACAAAATCACCACTCGATACAGGCAGCCCATCAGTCCGGGACGGCGTCAGCGGGA
GAGCCGTTGTAAGGCGGCAGACTTTGCTCATGTTACCGATGCTATTCGGAAGAACGGCAACTAAGCTGCC
GGGTTTGAAACACGGATGATCTCGCGGAGGGTAGCATGTTGATTGTAACGATGACAGAGCGTTGCTGCCT
GTGATCACCGCGGTTTCAAAATCGGCTCCGTCGATACTATGTTATACGCCAACTTTGAAAACAACTTTGA
AAAAGCTGTTTTCTGGTATTTAAGGTTTTAGAATGCAAGGAACAGTGAATTGGAGTTCGTCTTGTTATAA
TTAGCTTCTTGGGGTATCTTTAAATACTGTAGAAAAGAGGAAGGAAATAATAAATGGCTAAAATGAGAAT
ATCACCGGAATTGAAAAAACTGATCGAAAAATACCGCTGCGTAAAAGATACGGAAGGAATGTCTCCTGCT
AAGGTATATAAGCTGGTGGGAGAAAATGAAAACCTATATTTAAAAATGACGGACAGCCGGTATAAAGGGA
CCACCTATGATGTGGAACGGGAAAAGGACATGATGCTATGGCTGGAAGGAAAGCTGCCTGTTCCAAAGGT
CCTGCACTTTGAACGGCATGATGGCTGGAGCAATCTGCTCATGAGTGAGGCCGATGGCGTCCTTTGCTCG
GAAGAGTATGAAGATGAACAAAGCCCTGAAAAGATTATCGAGCTGTATGCGGAGTGCATCAGGCTCTTTC
ACTCCATCGACATATCGGATTGTCCCTATACGAATAGCTTAGACAGCCGCTTAGCCGAATTGGATTACTT
ACTGAATAACGATCTGGCCGATGTGGATTGCGAAAACTGGGAAGAAGACACTCCATTTAAAGATCCGCGC
GAGCTGTATGATTTTTTAAAGACGGAAAAGCCCGAAGAGGAACTTGTCTTTTCCCACGGCGACCTGGGAG
ACAGCAACATCTTTGTGAAAGATGGCAAAGTAAGTGGCTTTATTGATCTTGGGAGAAGCGGCAGGGCGGA
CAAGTGGTATGACATTGCCTTCTGCGTCCGGTCGATCAGGGAGGATATCGGGGAAGAACAGTATGTCGAG
CTATTTTTTGACTTACTGGGGATCAAGCCTGATTGGGAGAAAATAAAATATTATATTTTACTGGATGAAT
TGTTTTAGTACCTAGAATGCATGACCAAAATCCCTTAACGCTGAGAGATCCCCTCATAATTTCCCCAAAA
CGTAACCATGTGTGAATAGATTTTGAGTAAGCAGGGTTGCAGCCACGAGTGAGTCTTCCCTTGTTATTGT
GTAGCCAGAATGCCGCAAAACTTCCATGCCTAAGCGAACTGTTGAGAGTACGTTTCGATTTCTGACTGTG
TTAGCCTGGAAGTGCTTGTCCCAACCTTGTTTCTGAGCATGAACGCCCGCAAGCCAACATGTTAGTTGAA
GCATCAGGGCGATTAGCAGCATGATATCAAAACGCTCTGAGCTGCTCGTTCGGCTATGGCGTAGGCCTAG
TCCGTAGGCAGGACTTTTCAAGTCTCGGAAGGTTTCTTCAATCTGCATTCGCTTCGAATAGATATTAACA
AGTTGTTTGGGTGTTCGAATTTCAACAGGTAAGTTAGTTGCTAGAATCCATGGCTCCTTTGCCGACGCTG
AGTAGATTTTAGGTGACGGGTGGTGACAATGAGTCCGTGTCGAGCGCTGATTTTTTCGGCCTTTAGAGCG
AGATTTATACAATAGAATTTGGCATGAGATTGGATTGCTTTTAGTCAGCCTCTTATAGCCTAAAGTCTTT
GAGTGACTAGATGACATATCATGTAAGTTGCTGATAGGTTTCCAGTTTTCCGCTCCTAGGTCTGCATATT
GTACTTTTCCTCTTACTCGACTTAACCAGTACCAACCCAGCTTCTCAACGGATTTATACCATGGCACTTT
AAAGCCAGCATCACTGACAATGAGCGGTGTGGTGTTACTCGGTAGAATGCTCGCAAGGTCGGCTAGAAAT
TGGTCATGAGCTTTCTTTGAACATTGCTCTGAAAGCGGGAACGCTTTCTCATAAAGAGTAACAGAACGAC
CGTGTAGTGCGACTGAAGCTCGCAATACCATAAGCCGTTTTTGCTCACGGATATCAGACCAGTCAACAAG
TACAATGGGCATCGTATTGCCCGAACAGATAAAGCTAGCATGCCAACGGTATACAGCGAGTCGCTCTTTG
TGGAGGTGACGATTACCTAACAATCGGTCGATTCGTTTGATGTTATGTTTTGTTCTCGCTTTGGTTGGCA
GGTTACGGCCAAGTTCGGTAAGAGTGAGAGTTTTACAGTCAAGTAAGGCGTGGCAAGCCAACGTTAAGCT
GTTGAGTCGTTTTAAGTGTAATTCGGGGCAGAATTGGTAAAGAGAGTCGTGTAAAATATCGAGTTCGCAC
ATTTTGTTGTCTGATTATTGATTTTTGGCGAAACCATTTGATCATATGACAAGATGTGTATCTACCTTAA
CTTAATGATTTTGATAAAAATCATTAGGGGATTCATCAGCCCTTAACGTGAGTTTTCGTTCCACTGAGCG
TCAGACCCCGTAGAAAAGATCAAAGGATCTTCTTGAGATCCTTTTTTTCTGCGCGTAATCTGCTGCTTGC
AAACAAAAAAACCACCGCTACCAGCGGTGGTTTGTTTGCCGGATCAAGAGCTACCAACTCTTTTTCCGAA
GGTAACTGGCTTCAGCAGAGCGCAGATACCAAATACTGTCCTTCTAGTGTAGCCGTAGTTAGGCCACCAC
TTCAAGAACTCTGTAGCACCGCCTACATACCTCGCTCTGCTAATCCTGTTACCAGTGGCTGCTGCCAGTG
GCGATAAGTCGTGTCTTACCGGGTTGGACTCAAGACGATAGTTACCGGATAAGGCGCAGCGGTCGGGCTG
AACGGGGGGTTCGTGCACACAGCCCAGCTTGGAGCGAACGACCTACACCGAACTGAGATACCTACAGCGT
GAGCTATGAGAAAGCGCCACGCTTCCCGAAGGGAGAAAGGCGGACAGGTATCCGGTAAGCGGCAGGGTCG
GAACAGGAGAGCGCACGAGGGAGCTTCCAGGGGGAAACGCCTGGTATCTTTATAGTCCTGTCGGGTTTCG
CCACCTCTGACTTGAGCGTCGATTTTTGTGATGCTCGTCAGGGGGGCGGAGCCTATGGAAAAACGCCAGC
AACGCGGCCTTTTTACGGTTCCTGGCCTTTTGCTGGCCTTTTGCTCACATGTTCTTTCCTGCGTTATCCC
CTGATTCTGTGGATAACCGTATTACCGCCTTTGAGTGAGCTGATACCGCTCGCCGCAGCCGAACGACCGA
GCGCAGCGAGTCAGTGAGCGAGGAAGCGGAAGAGCGCCTGATGCGGTATTTTCTCCTTACGCATCTGTGC
GGTATTTCACACCGCATATGGTGCACTCTCAGTACAATCTGCTCTGATGCCGCATAGTTAAGCCAGTATA
CACTCCGCTATCGCTACGTGACTGGGTCATGGCTGCGCCCCGACACCCGCCAACACCCGCTGACGCGCCC
TGACGGGCTTGTCTGCTCCCGGCATCCGCTTACAGACAAGCTGTGACCGTCTCCGGGAGCTGCATGTGTC
AGAGGTTTTCACCGTCATCACCGAAACGCGCGAGGCAGGGTGCCTTGATGTGGGCGCCGGCGGTCGAGTG
GCGACGGCGCGGCTTGTCCGCGCCCTGGTAGATTGCCTGGCCGTAGGCCAGCCATTTTTGAGCGGCCAGC
GGCCGCGATAGGCCGACGCGAAGCGGCGGGGCGTAGGGAGCGCAGCGACCGAAGGGTAGGCGCTTTTTGC
AGCTCTTCGGCTGTGCGCTGGCCAGACAGTTATGCACAGGCCAGGCGGGTTTTAAGAGTTTTAATAAGTT
TTAAAGAGTTTTAGGCGGAAAAATCGCCTTTTTTCTCTTTTATATCAGTCACTTACATGTGTGACCGGTT
CCCAATGTACGGCTTTGGGTTCCCAATGTACGGGTTCCGGTTCCCAATGTACGGCTTTGGGTTCCCAATG
TACGTGCTATCCACAGGAAAGAGACCTTTTCGACCTTTTTCCCCTGCTAGGGCAATTTGCCCTAGCATCT
GCTCCGTACATTAGGAACCGGCGGATGCTTCGCCCTCGATCAGGTTGCGGTAGCGCATGACTAGGATCGG
GCCAGCCTGCCCCGCCTCCTCCTTCAAATCGTACTCCGGCAGGTCATTTGACCCGATCAGCTTGCGCACG
GTGAAACAGAACTTCTTGAACTCTCCGGCGCTGCCACTGCGTTCGTAGATCGTCTTGAACAACCATCTGG
CTTCTGCCTTGCCTGCGGCGCGGCGTGCCAGGCGGTAGAGAAAACGGCCGATGCCGGGATCGATCAAAAA
GTAATCGGGGTGAACCGTCAGCACGTCCGGGTTCTTGCCTTCTGTGATCTCGCGGTACATCCAATCAGCT
AGCTCGATCTCGATGTACTCCGGCCGCCCGGTTTCGCTCTTTACGATCTTGTAGCGGCTAATCAAGGCTT
CACCCTCGGATACCGTCACCAGGCGGCCGTTCTTGGCCTTCTTCGTACGCTGCATGGCAACGTGCGTGGT
GTTTAACCGAATGCAGGTTTCTACCAGGTCGTCTTTCTGCTTTCCGCCATCGGCTCGCCGGCAGAACTTG
AGTACGTCCGCAACGTGTGGACGGAACACGCGGCCGGGCTTGTCTCCCTTCCCTTCCCGGTATCGGTTCA
TGGATTCGGTTAGATGGGAAACCGCCATCAGTACCAGGTCGTAATCCCACACACTGGCCATGCCGGCCGG
CCCTGCGGAAACCTCTACGTGCCCGTCTGGAAGCTCGTAGCGGATCACCTCGCCAGCTCGTCGGTCACGC
TTCGACAGACGGAAAACGGCCACGTCCATGATGCTGCGACTATCGCGGGTGCCCACGTCATAGAGCATCG
GAACGAAAAAATCTGGTTGCTCGTCGCCCTTGGGCGGCTTCCTAATCGACGGCGCACCGGCTGCCGGCGG
TTGCCGGGATTCTTTGCGGATTCGATCAGCGGCCGCTTGCCACGATTCACCGGGGCGTGCTTCTGCCTCG
ATGCGTTGCCGCTGGGCGGCCTGCGCGGCCTTCAACTTCTCCACCAGGTCATCACCCAGCGCCGCGCCGA
TTTGTACCGGGCCGGATGGTTTGCGACCGCTCACGCCGATTCCTCGGGCTTGGGGGTTCCAGTGCCATTG
CAGGGCCGGCAGGCAACCCAGCCGCTTACGCCTGGCCAACCGCCCGTTCCTCCACACATGGGGCATTCCA
CGGCGTCGGTGCCTGGTTGTTCTTGATTTTCCATGCCGCCTCCTTTAGCCGCTAAAATTCATCTACTCAT
TTATTCATTTGCTCATTTACTCTGGTAGCTGCGCGATGTATTCAGATAGCAGCTCGGTAATGGTCTTGCC
TTGGCGTACCGCGTACATCTTCAGCTTGGTGTGATCCTCCGCCGGCAACTGAAAGTTGACCCGCTTCATG
GCTGGCGTGTCTGCCAGGCTGGCCAACGTTGCAGCCTTGCTGCTGCGTGCGCTCGGACGGCCGGCACTTA
GCGTGTTTGTGCTTTTGCTCATTTTCTCTTTACCTCATTAACTCAAATGAGTTTTGATTTAATTTCAGCG
GCCAGCGCCTGGACCTCGCGGGCAGCGTCGCCCTCGGGTTCTGATTCAAGAACGGTTGTGCCGGCGGCGG
CAGTGCCTGGGTAGCTCACGCGCTGCGTGATACGGGACTCAAGAATGGGCAGCTCGTACCCGGCCAGCGC
CTCGGCAACCTCACCGCCGATGCGCGTGCCT
